>Addgene plasmid #205061 | mt deltaN20 TFB2MdeltaC17 | addgene full sequence | sequence record 409418 | Addgene NGS Result
CCATCGCCGCTTCCACTTTTTCCCGCGTTTTCGCAGAAACGTGGCTGGCCTGGTTCACCACGCGGGAAAC
GGTCTGATAAGAGACACCGGCATACTCTGCGACATCGTATAACGTTACTGGTTTCACATTCACCACCCTG
AATTGACTCTCTTCCGGGCGCTATCATGCCATACCGCGAAAGGTTTTGCGCCATTCGATGGTGTCCGGGA
TCTCGACGCTCTCCCTTATGCGACTCCTGCATTAGGAAGCAGCCCAGTAGTAGGTTGAGGCCGTTGAGCA
CCGCCGCCGCAAGGAATGGTGCATGCAAGGAGATGGCGCCCAACAGTCCCCCGGCCACGGGGCCTGCCAC
CATACCCACGCCGAAACAAGCGCTCATGAGCCCGAAGTGGCGAGCCCGATCTTCCCCATCGGTGATGTCG
GCGATATAGGCGCCAGCAACCGCACCTGTGGCGCCGGTGATGCCGGCCACGATGCGTCCGGCGTAGAGGA
TCGAGATCTCGATCCCGCGAAATTAATACGACTCACTATAGGGGAATTGTGAGCGGATAACAATTCCCCT
CTAGAAATAATTTTGTTTAACTTTAAGAAGGAGATATACCATGGGCAGCAGCCATCATCATCATCATCAC
AGCAGCGGCCTGGTGCCGCGCGGCAGCCACATGAAAATCGAAGAAGGTAAACTGGTAATCTGGATTAACG
GCGATAAAGGCTATAACGGTCTCGCTGAAGTCGGTAAGAAATTCGAGAAAGATACCGGAATTAAAGTCAC
CGTTGAGCATCCGGATAAACTGGAAGAGAAATTCCCACAGGTTGCGGCAACTGGCGATGGCCCTGACATT
ATCTTCTGGGCACACGACCGCTTTGGTGGCTACGCTCAATCTGGCCTGTTGGCTGAAATCACCCCGGACA
AAGCGTTCCAGGACAAGCTGTATCCGTTTACCTGGGATGCCGTACGTTACAACGGCAAGCTGATTGCTTA
CCCGATCGCTGTTGAAGCGTTATCGCTGATTTATAACAAAGATCTGCTGCCGAACCCGCCAAAAACCTGG
GAAGAGATCCCGGCGCTGGATAAAGAACTGAAAGCGAAAGGTAAGAGCGCGCTGATGTTCAACCTGCAAG
AACCGTACTTCACCTGGCCGCTGATTGCTGCTGACGGGGGTTATGCGTTCAAGTATGAAAACGGCAAGTA
CGACATTAAAGACGTGGGCGTGGATAACGCTGGCGCGAAAGCGGGTCTGACCTTCCTGGTTGACCTGATT
AAAAACAAACACATGAATGCAGACACCGATTACTCCATCGCAGAAGCTGCCTTTAATAAAGGCGAAACAG
CGATGACCATCAACGGCCCGTGGGCATGGTCCAACATCGACACCAGCAAAGTGAATTATGGTGTAACGGT
ACTGCCGACCTTCAAGGGTCAACCATCCAAACCGTTCGTTGGTGTGCTGAGCGCAGGTATTAACGCCGCC
AGTCCGAACAAAGAGCTGGCAAAAGAGTTCCTCGAAAACTATCTGCTGACTGATGAAGGTCTGGAAGCGG
TTAATAAAGACAAACCGCTGGGTGCCGTAGCGCTGAAGTCTTACGAGGAAGAGTTGGTGAAAGATCCGCG
GATTGCCGCCACTATGGAAAACGCCCAGAAAGGTGAAATCATGCCGAACATCCCGCAGATGTCCGCTTTC
TGGTATGCCGTGCGTACTGCGGTGATCAACGCCGCCAGCGGTCGTCAGACTGTCGATGAAGCCCTGAAAG
ACGCGCAGACTAATTCGAGCTCGAACAACAACAACAATAACAATAACAACAACCTCGGGGATGAAAACTT
ATATTTCCAAGGTGCTAGCGGTCGCTTTTGCATTTTAGGGTCTGAAGCGGCGACGCGAAAGCATTTGCCG
GCGAGGAACCACTGTGGGCTCTCTGACTCCTCTCCGCAGCTGTGGCCCGAACCGGATTTCAGGAATCCGC
CAAGGAAGGCGTCTAAGGCCAGCTTAGACTTTAAGCGTTACGTAACCGATCGGAGATTGGCTGAGACCCT
GGCGCAAATCTATTTGGGAAAACCAAGTAGACCTCCACACCTACTGCTGGAGTGCAATCCAGGTCCTGGA
ATCCTGACTCAGGCATTACTTGAAGCTGGTGCCAAAGTGGTTGCGCTCGAAAGTGACAAAACTTTTATTC
CACATTTGGAGTCCTTAGGAAAAAATCTGGATGGAAAACTACGAGTGATTCACTGTGACTTCTTTAAACT
AGATCCTAGAAGTGGTGGAGTAATAAAACCACCTGCTATGTCTTCTCGAGGGCTCTTTAAGAATTTGGGA
ATAGAAGCAGTTCCTTGGACAGCAGACATCCCTTTAAAAGTAGTTGGAATGTTCCCAAGTAGAGGTGAGA
AAAGGGCACTTTGGAAACTCGCATATGACTTGTATTCCTGTACTTCTATATATAAATTTGGACGAATAGA
AGTAAATATGTTTATTGGTGAAAAAGAATTCCAGAAACTAATGGCAGATCCTGGAAATCCAGACTTGTAT
CATGTATTAAGTGTTATCTGGCAATTAGCTTGTGAGATTAAGGTTCTGCACATGGAGCCTTGGTCATCAT
TTGATATATACACCCGGAAAGGGCCGCTGGAAAACCCAAAGCGTAGGGAATTATTAGACCAATTACAACA
AAAGCTGTATCTTATTCAAATGATTCCTCGTCAAAATTTATTTACCAAGAACTTAACACCTATGAACTAT
AATATATTTTTTCACTTGTTAAAGCACTGTTTTGGGAGGCGCAGCGCCACTGTAATAGACCACTTACGTT
CATTGACTCCACTTGATGCGAGAGATATATTGATGCAAATAGGAAAACAGGAGGATGAGAAAGTAGTTAA
CATGCACCCTCAAGACTTCAAAACACTTTTTGAAACTATAGAGCGTTAGAAGCTTGCGGCCGCACTCGAG
CACCACCACCACCACCACTGAGATCCGGCTGCTAACAAAGCCCGAAAGGAAGCTGAGTTGGCTGCTGCCA
CCGCTGAGCAATAACTAGCATAACCCCTTGGGGCCTCTAAACGGGTCTTGAGGGGTTTTTTGCTGAAAGG
AGGAACTATATCCGGATTGGCGAATGGG
[124 nt withheld, positions 3109-3232]
C
[91 nt withheld, positions 3234-3324]
A
[49 nt withheld, positions 3326-3374]
CCTTTGACGTTGGAGTCCACGTTCTTT
[37 nt withheld, positions 3402-3438]
ACCCTATCTCGGTCTATTCTTTTGATTTATAAGGGATTTTGCCGATTTCGGCCTATTGGTTAAAAAATGA
GCTGATTTAACAAAAATTTAACGCGAATTTTAACAAAATATTAACGCTTACAATTTAGGTGGCACTTTTC
GGGGAAATGTGCGCGGAACCCCTATTTGTTTATTTTTCTAAATACATTCAAATATGTATCCGCTCATGAA
TTAATTCTTAGAAAAACTCATCGAGCATCAAATGAAACTGCAATTTATTCATATCAGGATTATCAATACC
ATATTTTTGAAAAAGCCGTTTCTGTAATGAAGGAGAAAACTCACCGAGGCAGTTCCATAGGATGGCAAGA
TCCTGGTATCGGTCTGCGATTCCGACTCGTCCAACATCAATACAACCTATTAATTTCCCCTCGTCAAAAA
TAAGGTTATCAAGTGAGAAATCACCATGAGTGACGACTGAATCCGGTGAGAATGGCAAAAGTTTATGCAT
TTCTTTCCAGACTTGTTCAACAGGCCAGCCATTACGCTCGTCATCAAAATCACTCGCATCAACCAAACCG
TTATTCATTCGTGATTGCGCCTGAGCGAGACGAAATACGCGATCGCTGTTAAAAGGACAATTACAAACAG
GAATCGAATGCAACCGGCGCAGGAACACTGCCAGCGCATCAACAATATTTTCACCTGAATCAGGATATTC
TTCTAATACCTGGAATGCTGTTTTCCCGGGGATCGCAGTGGTGAGTAACCATGCATCATCAGGAGTACGG
ATAAAATGCTTGATGGTCGGAAGAGGCATAAATTCCGTCAGCCAGTTTAGTCTGACCATCTCATCTGTAA
CATCATTGGCAACGCTACCTTTGCCATGTTTCAGAAACAACTCTGGCGCATCGGGCTTCCCATACAATCG
ATAGATTGTCGCACCTGATTGCCCGACATTATCGCGAGCCCATTTATACCCATATAAATCAGCATCCATG
TTGGAATTTAATCGCGGCCTAGAGCAAGACGTTTCCCGTTGAATATGGCTCATAACACCCCTTGTATTAC
TGTTTATGTAAGCAGACAGTTTTATTGTTCATGACCAAAATCCCTTAACGTGAGTTTTCGTTCCACTGAG
CGTCAGACCCCGTAGAAAAGATCAAAGGATCTTCTTGAGATCCTTTTTTTCTGCGCGTAATCTGCTGCTT
GCAAACAAAAAAACCACCGCTACCAGCGGTGGTTTGTTTGCCGGATCAAGAGCTACCAACTCTTTTTCCG
AAGGTAACTGGCTTCAGCAGAGCGCAGATACCAAATACTGTCCTTCTAGTGTAGCCGTAGTTAGGCCACC
ACTTCAAGAACTCTGTAGCACCGCCTACATACCTCGCTCTGCTAATCCTGTTACCAGTGGCTGCTGCCAG
TGGCGATAAGTCGTGTCTTACCGGGTTGGACTCAAGACGATAGTTACCGGATAAGGCGCAGCGGTCGGGC
TGAACGGGGGGTTCGTGCACACAGCCCAGCTTGGAGCGAACGACCTACACCGAACTGAGATACCTACAGC
GTGAGCTATGAGAAAGCGCCACGCTTCCCGAAGGGAGAAAGGCGGACAGGTATCCGGTAAGCGGCAGGGT
CGGAACAGGAGAGCGCACGAGGGAGCTTCCAGGGGGAAACGCCTGGTATCTTTATAGTCCTGTCGGGTTT
CGCCACCTCTGACTTGAGCGTCGATTTTTGTGATGCTCGTCAGGGGGGCGGAGCCTATGGAAAAACGCCA
GCAACGCGGCCTTTTTACGGTTCCTGGCCTTTTGCTGGCCTTTTGCTCACATGTTCTTTCCTGCGTTATC
CCCTGATTCTGTGGATAACCGTATTACCGCCTTTGAGTGAGCTGATACCGCTCGCCGCAGCCGAACGACC
GAGCGCAGCGAGTCAGTGAGCGAGGAAGCGGAAGAGCGCCTGATGCGGTATTTTCTCCTTACGCATCTGT
GCGGTATTTCACACCGCAATGGTGCACTCTCAGTACAATCTGCTCTGATGCCGCATAGTTAAGCCAGTAT
ACACTCCGCTATCGCTACGTGACTGGGTCATGGCTGCGCCCCGACACCCGCCAACACCCGCTGACGCGCC
CTGACGGGCTTGTCTGCTCCCGGCATCCGCTTACAGACAAGCTGTGACCGTCTCCGGGAGCTGCATGTGT
CAGAGGTTTTCACCGTCATCACCGAAACGCGCGAGGCAGCTGCGGTAAAGCTCATCAGCGTGGTCGTGAA
GCGATTCACAGATGTCTGCCTGTTCATCCGCGTCCAGCTCGTTGAGTTTCTCCAGAAGCGTTAATGTCTG
GCTTCTGATAAAGCGGGCCATGTTAAGGGCGGTTTTTTCCTGTTTGGTCACTGATGCCTCCGTGTAAGGG
GGATTTCTGTTCATGGGGGTAATGATACCGATGAAACGAGAGAGGATGCTCACGATACGGGTTACTGATG
ATGAACATGCCCGGTTACTGGAACGTTGTGAGGGTAAACAACTGGCGGTATGGATGCGGCGGGACCAGAG
AAAAATCACTCAGGGTCAATGCCAGCGCTTCGTTAATACAGATGTAGGTGTTCCACAGGGTAGCCAGCAG
CATCCTGCGATGCAGATCCGGAACATAATGGTGCAGGGCGCTGACTTCCGCGTTTCCAGACTTTACGAAA
CACGGAAACCGAAGACCATTCATGTTGTTGCTCAGGTCGCAGACGTTTTGCAGCAGCAGTCGCTTCACGT
TCGCTCGCGTATCGGTGATTCATTCTGCTAACCAGTAAGGCAACCCCGCCAGCCTAGCCGGGTCCTCAAC
GACAGGAGCACGATCATGCGCACCCGTGGGGCCGCCATGCCGGCGATAATGGCCTGCTTCTCGCCGAAAC
GTTTGGTGGCGGGACCAGTGACGAAGGCTTGAGCGAGGGCGTGCAAGATTCCGAATACCGCAAGCGACAG
GCCGATCATCGTCGCGCTCCAGCGAAAGCGGTCCTCGCCGAAAATGACCCAGAGCGCTGCCGGCACCTGT
CCTACGAGTTGCATGATAAAGAAGACAGTCATAAGTGCGGCGACGATAGTCATGCCCCGCGCCCACCGGA
AGGAGCTGACTGGGTTGAAGGCTCTCAAGGGCATCGGTCGAGATCCCGGTGCCTAATGAGTGAGCTAACT
TACATTAATTGCGTTGCGCTCACTGCCCGCTTTCCAGTCGGGAAACCTGTCGTGCCAGCTGCATTAATGA
ATCGGCCAACGCGCGGGGAGAGGCGGTTTGCGTATTGGGCGCCAGGGTGGTTTTTCTTTTCACCAGTGAG
ACGGGCAACAGCTGATTGCCCTTCACCGCCTGGCCCTGAGAGAGTTGCAGCAAGCGGTCCACGCTGGTTT
GCCCCAGCAGGCGAAAATCCTGTTTGATGGTGGTTAACGGCGGGATATAACATGAGCTGTCTTCGGTATC
GTCGTATCCCACTACCGAGATATCCGCACCAACGCGCAGCCCGGACTCGGTAATGGCGCGCATTGCGCCC
AGCGCCATCTGATCGTTGGCAACCAGCATCGCAGTGGGAACGATGCCCTCATTCAGCATTTGCATGGTTT
GTTGAAAACCGGACATGGCACTCCAGTCGCCTTCCCGTTCCGCTATCGGCTGAATTTGATTGCGAGTGAG
ATATTTATGCCAGCCAGCCAGACGCAGACGCGCCGAGACAGAACTTAATGGGCCCGCTAACAGCGCGATT
TGCTGGTGACCCAATGCGACCAGATGCTCCACGCCCAGTCGCGTACCGTCTTCATGGGAGAAAATAATAC
TGTTGATGGGTGTCTGGTCAGAGACATCAAGAAATAACGCCGGAACATTAGTGCAGGCAGCTTCCACAGC
AATGGCATCCTGGTCATCCAGCGGATAGTTAATGATCAGCCCACTGACGCGTTGCGCGAGAAGATTGTGC
ACCGCCGCTTTACAGGCTTCGACGCCGCTTCGTTCTACCATCGACACCACCACGCTGGCACCCAGTTGAT
CGGCGCGAGATTTAATCGCCGCGACAATTTGCGACGGCGCGTGCAGGGCCAGACTGGAGGTGGCAACGCC
AATCAGCAACGACTGTTTGCCCGCCAGTTGTTGTGCCACGCGGTTGGGAATGTAATTCAGCTCCG
Features (pLannotate 1.2.2; 22 found; start..end, strand, type, name):
    128..205     -  promoter       lacI promoter: lacI
    213..492     -  CDS            TcR (fragment): tetracycline efflux protein; tet; confers resistance to tetracycline
    514..532     +  promoter       T7 promoter: promoter for bacteriophage T7 RNA polymerase
    533..557     +  protein_bind   lac operator: The lac repressor binds to the lac operator to inhibit transcription in E. coli. This inhibition can be relieved by adding lactose or isopropyl-β-D-thiogalactopyranoside (IPTG). lac repressor encoded by lacI
    572..594     +  RBS            RBS: efficient ribosome binding site from bacteriophage T7 gene 10 (Olins and Rangwala, 1989)
    613..629     +  CDS            capTEV™ (fragment): composite tag for in vivo biotinylation, TEV protease cleavage, and 6xHis tagging
    640..657     +  CDS            thrombin site: thrombin recognition and cleavage site
    661..1761    +  CDS            MBP: maltose binding protein from E. coli; malE (mutated); This version of the gene does not encode a signal sequence, so MBP will remain in the cytosol.
   1837..2916    +  CDS            TFB2M (fragment): TFB2M_HUMAN - Also known as NS5ATP5. Experimental evidence at protein level: Swiss-Prot protein existence level 1. S-adenosyl-L-methionine-dependent rRNA methyltransferase which may methylate two specific adjacent adenosines in the loop of a conserved hairpin near the 3'-end of 12S mitochondrial rRNA (Probable). Component of the mitochondrial transcription initiation complex, composed at least of TFB2M, TFAM and POLRMT that is required for basal transcription of mitochondrial DNA (PubMed:29149603, PubMed:12068295, PubMed:20410300, PubMed:15526033). In this complex, TFAM recruits POLRMT to a sp
   2941..2958    +  CDS            9xHis (fragment): 9xHis affinity tag
   2968..3017    +  CDS            SET1 (fragment): solubility-enhancement tag derived from T7 phage gene 10B
   3025..3072    +  terminator     T7 terminator: transcription terminator for bacteriophage T7 RNA polymerase
   3109..3537    +  rep_origin     f1 ori (sequence partly withheld): f1 bacteriophage origin of replication; arrow indicates direction of (+) strand synthesis
   3590..3647    +  promoter       AmpR promoter (fragment): bla
   3656..4471    -  CDS            KanR: aminoglycoside phosphotransferase; aph(3')-Ia; confers resistance to kanamycin in bacteria or G418 (Geneticin®) in eukaryotes
   4593..5181    +  rep_origin     ori: high-copy-number ColE1/pMB1/pBR322/pUC origin of replication
   5367..5506    -  misc_feature   bom: basis of mobility region from pBR322
   5608..5799    -  CDS            rop: Rop protein, which maintains plasmids at low copy number; rop
   5816..6196    +  CDS            YPB1_ECOLX: Protein predicted: Swiss-Prot protein existence level 4. From Escherichia coli.
   6268..6559    -  CDS            TcR (fragment): tetracycline efflux protein; tet; confers resistance to tetracycline
   6574..6595    -  protein_bind   CAP binding site: CAP binding activates transcription in the presence of cAMP. E. coli catabolite activator protein
   6608..127     -  CDS            lacI (across the origin): lac repressor; lacI; The lac repressor binds to the lac operator to inhibit transcription in E. coli. This inhibition can be relieved by adding lactose or isopropyl-β-D-thiogalactopyranoside (IPTG).
