[The description below was written by a language model from this plasmid's Addgene catalogue record and pLannotate feature annotations shown in this document.]
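Description:
mt deltaN20 TFB2MdeltaC17 is a 7,563 nt bacterial expression plasmid for producing a truncated form of human TFB2M, the mitochondrial transcription initiation factor that acts with TFAM and POLRMT in basal transcription of mitochondrial DNA. The catalogue lists the backbone as pBR322. The annotated features match a pET-style T7 expression vector built on pBR322-derived replication elements: a ColE1/pMB1-type origin with the bom mobility region and the rop gene, consistent with the recorded low copy number, plus an f1 phage origin. Selection is by kanamycin through an aph(3')-Ia gene. Two short tetracycline-resistance fragments are non-functional remnants of the parental backbone.

The expression cassette runs from a T7 promoter with an adjacent lac operator and the T7 gene 10 ribosome binding site to a T7 terminator, and a plasmid-borne lacI gene supplies the repressor. Transcription therefore depends on T7 RNA polymerase in the host and is induced with IPTG. The annotated reading frame begins with a short tag fragment that probably represents an N-terminal His tag, followed by a thrombin cleavage site and a cytosolic maltose binding protein lacking its signal sequence. The TFB2M fragment comes next, and the record says it lacks the N-terminal 20 and C-terminal 17 amino acids. A short His-tag fragment is annotated downstream of the insert, but the record does not show whether it is in frame and translated. The fusion arrangement suggests MBP-assisted solubility and affinity purification. The stated purpose is TFB2M protein expression, and the associated publication studies the C-terminal tail of the yeast homologue Mtf1 in mitochondrial transcription initiation.
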