Addgene plasmid #205061: mt deltaN20 TFB2MdeltaC17
Purpose: TFB2M protein expression
Depositing lab: Smita Patel. Depositing organization: Rutgers, The State University of New Jersey. Publication: The C-terminal tail of the yeast mitochondrial transcription factor Mtf1 coordinates template strand alignment, DNA scrunching and timely transition into elongation. Basu U, Lee SW, Deshpande A, Shen J, Sohn BK, Cho H, Kim H, Patel SS. Nucleic Acids Res. 2020 Mar 18;48(5):2604-2620. doi: 10.1093/nar/gkaa040. PubMed 31980825.
Backbone
  Vector backbone: pBR322
  Vector type: Bacterial Expression
Growth in bacteria
  Bacterial resistance: Kanamycin, 50 μg/mL
  Growth temperature: 37°C
  Growth strain: DH5alpha
  Copy number: Low Copy
Gene/Insert
  Gene/Insert name: TFB2M
  Species: H. sapiens (human)
  Mutation: Lacks N-terminal 20 aa and C-terminal 17 aa
  Entrez Gene: TFB2M (a.k.a. Hkp1, mtTFB2)
  Cloning method: Unknown
Terms and licenses: Academic/Nonprofit Terms; Industry Terms: Not Available to Industry
How to cite: mt deltaN20 TFB2MdeltaC17 was a gift from Smita Patel (Addgene plasmid # 205061 ; http://n2t.net/addgene:205061 ; RRID:Addgene_205061)
